Addgene plasmid #172987: pCMV7.1_3xFLAG-LATS2
Purpose: constitutive expression of FLAG-tagged LATS2
Depositing lab: Michael Wehr. Depositing organization: Klinikum der Ludwig Maximilians-Universitaet Muenchen. Publication: Comprehensive split TEV based protein-protein interaction screening reveals TAOK2 as a key modulator of Hippo signalling to limit growth. Ma X, Mandausch FJ, Wu Y, Sahoo VK, Ma W, Leoni G, Hostiuc M, Wintgens JP, Qiu J, Kannaiyan N, Rossner MJ, Wehr MC. Cell Signal. 2024 Jan;113:110917. doi: 10.1016/j.cellsig.2023.110917. Epub 2023 Oct 7. PubMed 37813295.
Backbone
  Vector backbone: pCMV7.1
  Vector type: Mammalian Expression
Growth in bacteria
  Bacterial resistance: Ampicillin, 100 μg/mL
  Growth temperature: 37°C
  Growth strain: DH5alpha
  Copy number: High Copy
Gene/Insert
  Gene/Insert name: 3xFLAG-LATS2
  Species: H. sapiens (human)
  Entrez Gene: LATS2 (a.k.a. KPM)
  Tag / fusion protein: 3xFLAG (N terminal on insert)
  Cloning method: Gateway Cloning
Terms and licenses: Academic/Nonprofit Terms; Industry Terms: Not Available to Industry
How to cite: pCMV7.1_3xFLAG-LATS2 was a gift from Michael Wehr (Addgene plasmid # 172987 ; http://n2t.net/addgene:172987 ; RRID:Addgene_172987)
