[The description below was written by a language model from this plasmid's Addgene catalogue record and pLannotate feature annotations shown in this document.]
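Description:
pCMV7.1_3xFLAG-LATS2 is a mammalian expression plasmid of about 8 kb, built on the pCMV7.1 backbone, for constitutive production of human LATS2 carrying an N-terminal 3xFLAG tag. It is propagated in E. coli from a high-copy ColE1/pUC-type origin and selected with ampicillin through the β-lactamase gene and its native promoter. An f1 phage origin is also present, along with backbone remnants from pUC-type vectors (lacZα and lacI fragments, lac promoter and operator, CAP binding site, a T7 promoter and a fragment of the multiple cloning site). No mammalian selection marker is annotated. An SV40 enhancer/early promoter segment lies downstream of the expression cassette, but no coding sequence is annotated directly after it.

The expression cassette uses the human cytomegalovirus immediate early enhancer and promoter, followed by the 3xFLAG coding sequence, which includes an enterokinase cleavage site. The LATS2 open reading frame was introduced by Gateway cloning, so it sits between attB1 and attB2 sites, with attB1 forming a short linker between the tag and the kinase. Transcripts are terminated by the human growth hormone polyadenylation signal.

LATS2 is a core kinase of the Hippo pathway. It is activated by MST1/2 together with SAV1 and MOB1, and it phosphorylates and inactivates YAP1 and TAZ to restrain proliferation. The tagged protein can be detected or immunoprecipitated with anti-FLAG reagents after transfection. This fits the associated work on protein-protein interactions and modulators of Hippo signalling, although the record itself states only constitutive expression of FLAG-tagged LATS2 as the purpose.
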