Features (pLannotate 1.2.2; 19 found; start..end, strand, type, name):
      4..158     -  CDS            lacZα (fragment): LacZα fragment of β-galactosidase; lacZ fragment
    318..697     +  enhancer       CMV enhancer: human cytomegalovirus immediate early enhancer
    699..898     +  promoter       CMV promoter: human cytomegalovirus (CMV) immediate early promoter
    931..996     +  CDS            3xFLAG: three tandem FLAG® epitope tags, followed by an enterokinase cleavage site
   1033..1057    +  protein_bind   attB1: mutant version of attB; recombination site for the Gateway® BP reaction BP Clonase™
   1060..4320    +  CDS            LATS2: LATS2_HUMAN - Also known as KPM. Experimental evidence at protein level: Swiss-Prot protein existence level 1. Negative regulator of YAP1 in the Hippo signaling pathway that plays a pivotal role in organ size control and tumor suppression by restricting proliferation and promoting apoptosis. The core of this pathway is composed of a kinase cascade wherein STK3/MST2 and STK4/MST1, in complex with its regulatory protein SAV1, phosphorylates and activates LATS1/2 in complex with its regulatory protein MOB1, which in turn phosphorylates and inactivates YAP1 oncoprotein and WWTR1/TAZ. Phosphorylati
   4325..4349    -  protein_bind   attB2: mutant version of attB; recombination site for the Gateway® BP reaction BP Clonase™
   4363..4381    -  misc_feature   MCS (fragment): pUC18/19 multiple cloning site
   4382..5004    +  polyA_signal   hGH poly(A) signal: human growth hormone polyadenylation signal
   5033..5362    +  promoter       SV40 promoter: SV40 enhancer and early promoter
   5401..5419    -  promoter       T7 promoter: promoter for bacteriophage T7 RNA polymerase
   5457..5473    -  protein_bind   lac operator: The lac repressor binds to the lac operator to inhibit transcription in E. coli. This inhibition can be relieved by adding lactose or isopropyl-β-D-thiogalactopyranoside (IPTG). lac repressor encoded by lacI
   5481..5511    -  promoter       lac promoter: promoter for the E. coli lac operon
   5526..5547    -  protein_bind   CAP binding site: CAP binding activates transcription in the presence of cAMP. E. coli catabolite activator protein
   5560..5652    -  CDS            lacI (fragment): lac repressor; lacI; The lac repressor binds to the lac operator to inhibit transcription in E. coli. This inhibition can be relieved by adding lactose or isopropyl-β-D-thiogalactopyranoside (IPTG).
   5835..6423    -  rep_origin     ori: high-copy-number ColE1/pMB1/pBR322/pUC origin of replication
   6594..7454    -  CDS            AmpR: β-lactamase; bla; confers resistance to ampicillin, carbenicillin, and related antibiotics
   7455..7559    -  promoter       AmpR promoter: bla
   7586..8014    +  rep_origin     f1 ori (sequence partly withheld): f1 bacteriophage origin of replication; arrow indicates direction of (+) strand synthesis
>Addgene plasmid #172987 | pCMV7.1_3xFLAG-LATS2 | addgene full sequence | sequence record 340591 | Addgene NGS Result
CCATTCGCCATTCAGGCTGCGCAACTGTTGGGAAGGGCGATCGGTGCGGGCCTCTTCGCTATTACGCCAG
CTGGCGAAAGGGGGATGTGCTGCAAGGCGATTAAGTTGGGTAACGCCAGGGTTTTCCCAGTCACGACGTT
GTAAAACGACGGCCAGTGCCAAGCTGATCTATACATTGAATCAATATTGGCAATTAGCCATATTAGTCAT
TGGTTATATAGCATAAATCAATATTGGCTATTGGCCATTGCATACGTTGTATCTATATCATAATATGTAC
ATTTATATTGGCTCATGTCCAATATGACCGCCATGTTGACATTGATTATTGACTAGTTATTAATAGTAAT
CAATTACGGGGTCATTAGTTCATAGCCCATATATGGAGTTCCGCGTTACATAACTTACGGTAAATGGCCC
GCCTGGCTGACCGCCCAACGACCCCCGCCCATTGACGTCAATAATGACGTATGTTCCCATAGTAACGCCA
ATAGGGACTTTCCATTGACGTCAATGGGTGGAGTATTTACGGTAAACTGCCCACTTGGCAGTACATCAAG
TGTATCATATGCCAAGTCCGCCCCCTATTGACGTCAATGACGGTAAATGGCCCGCCTGGCATTATGCCCA
GTACATGACCTTACGGGACTTTCCTACTTGGCAGTACATCTACGTATTAGTCATCGCTATTACCATGGTG
ATGCGGTTTTGGCAGTACACCAATGGGCGTGGATAGCGGTTTGACTCACGGGGATTTCCAAGTCTCCACC
CCATTGACGTCAATGGGAGTTTGTTTTGGCACCAAAATCAACGGGACTTTCCAAAATGTCGTAATAACCC
CGCCCCGTTGACGCAAATGGGCGGTAGGCGTGTACGGTGGGAGGTCTATATAAGCAGAGCTCGTTTAGTG
AACCGTCAGAATTAACCATGGACTACAAAGACCATGACGGTGATTATAAAGATCATGACATCGATTACAA
GGATGACGATGACAAGCTTGCGGCCGCGAATTCATCGATAGATCTGATATCAACAAGTTTGTACAAAAAA
GCAGGCTCTAGGCCAAAGACTTTTCCTGCCACGACTTATTCTGGAAATAGCCGGCAGCGACTGCAAGAGA
TTCGTGAGGGGTTAAAGCAGCCATCCAAGTCTTCGGTTCAGGGGCTACCCGCAGGACCAAACAGTGACAC
TTCCCTGGATGCCAAAGTCCTGGGGAGCAAAGATGCCACCAGGCAGCAGCAGCAGATGAGAGCCACCCCA
AAGTTCGGACCTTATCAGAAAGCCTTGAGGGAAATCAGATATTCCTTGTTGCCTTTTGCTAATGAATCGG
GCACCTCTGCAGCTGCAGAAGTGAACCGGCAAATGCTGCAGGAACTGGTGAACGCAGGATGCGACCAGGA
GATGGCTGGCCGAGCTCTCAAGCAGACTGGCAGCAGGAGCATCGAGGCCGCCCTGGAGTACATCAGCAAG
ATGGGCTACCTGGACCCGAGGAATGAGCAGATTGTGCGGGTCATTAAGCAGACCTCCCCAGGAAAGGGGC
TCATGCCAACCCCAGTGACGCGGAGGCCCAGCTTCGAAGGAACCGGCGATTCGTTTGCGTCCTACCACCA
GCTGAGCGGTACCCCCTACGAGGGCCCAAGCTTCGGCGCTGACGGCCCCACGGCGCTGGAGGAGATGCCG
CGGCCGTACGTGGACTACCTTTTCCCCGGAGTCGGCCCCCACGGGCCCGGCCACCAGCACCAGCACCCAC
CCAAGGGCTACGGTGCCAGCGTAGAGGCAGCAGGGGCACACTTCCCGCTGCAGGGCGCGCACTACGGGCG
GCCGCACCTGCTGGTGCCTGGGGAACCCCTGGGCTACGGAGTGCAGCGCAGCCCCTCCTTCCAGAGCAAG
ACGCCGCCGGAGACCGGGGGTTACGCCAGCCTGCCCACGAAGGGCCAGGGAGGACCGCCAGGCGCCGGCC
TCGCTTTCCCACCCCCTGCCGCCGGGCTCTACGTGCCGCACCCACACCACAAGCAGGCCGGTCCCGTGGC
CCACCAGCTGCATGTGCTGGGCTCCCGCAGCCAGGTGTTCGCCAGCGACAGCCCCCCGCAGAGCCTGCTC
ACTCCCTCGCGGAACAGCCTCAACGTGGACCTGTATGAATTGAGCAGCACCTCCGTCCAGCAGTGGCCGG
CTGCCACCCTGGCCCGCCGGGACTCCCTGCAGAAGCCGGGCCTGGAGGCGCCGCCGCGCGCGCACGTGGC
CTTCCGGCCTGACTGCCCAGTGCCCAGCAGGACCAACTCCTTCAACAGCCACCAGCCGCGGCCCGGTCCG
CCTGGCAAGGCCGAGCCCTCCCTGCCCGCCCCCAACACCGTGACGGCTGTCACGGCCGCGCACATCTTGC
ACCCGGTGAAGAGCGTGCGTGTGCTGAGGCCGGAGCCGCAGACGGCTGTGGGGCCCTCGCACCCCGCCTG
GGTGCCCGCGCCTGCCCCGGCCCCCGCCCCCGCCCCCGCCCCGGCTGCGGAGGGCTTGGACGCCAAGGAG
GAGCATGCCCTGGCGCTGGGCGGCGCAGGCGCCTTCCCGCTGGACGTGGAGTACGGAGGCCCAGACCGGA
GGTGCCCGCCTCCGCCCTACCCGAAGCACCTGCTGCTGCGCAGCAAGTCGGAGCAGTACGACCTGGACAG
CCTGTGCGCAGGCATGGAGCAGAGCCTCCGTGCGGGCCCCAACGAGCCCGAGGGCGGCGACAAGAGCCGC
AAAAGCGCCAAGGGGGACAAAGGCGGAAAGGATAAAAAGCAGATTCAGACCTCTCCCGTTCCCGTCCGCA
AAAACAGCAGAGACGAAGAGAAGAGAGAGTCACGCATCAAGAGCTACTCGCCATACGCCTTTAAGTTCTT
CATGGAGCAGCACGTGGAGAATGTCATCAAAACCTACCAGCAGAAGGTTAACCGGAGGCTGCAGCTGGAG
CAAGAAATGGCCAAAGCTGGACTCTGTGAAGCTGAGCAGGAGCAGATGCGGAAGATCCTCTACCAGAAAG
AGTCTAATTACAACAGGTTAAAGAGGGCCAAGATGGACAAGTCTATGTTTGTCAAGATCAAAACCCTGGG
GATCGGTGCCTTTGGAGAAGTGTGCCTTGCTTGTAAGGTGGACACTCACGCCCTGTACGCCATGAAGACC
CTAAGGAAAAAGGATGTCCTGAACCGGAATCAGGTGGCCCACGTCAAGGCCGAGAGGGACATCCTGGCCG
AGGCAGACAATGAGTGGGTGGTCAAACTCTACTACTCCTTCCAAGACAAAGACAGCCTGTACTTTGTGAT
GGACTACATCCCTGGTGGGGACATGATGAGCCTGCTGATCCGGATGGAGGTCTTCCCTGAGCACCTGGCC
CGGTTCTACATCGCAGAGCTGACTTTGGCCATTGAGAGTGTCCACAAGATGGGCTTCATCCACCGAGACA
TCAAGCCTGATAACATTTTGATAGATCTGGATGGTCACATTAAACTCACAGATTTCGGCCTCTGCACTGG
GTTCAGGTGGACTCACAATTCCAAATATTACCAGAAAGGGAGCCATGTCAGACAGGACAGCATGGAGCCC
AGCGACCTCTGGGATGATGTGTCTAACTGTCGGTGTGGGGACAGGCTGAAGACCCTAGAGCAGAGGGCGC
GGAAGCAGCACCAGAGGTGCCTGGCACATTCACTGGTGGGGACTCCAAACTACATCGCACCCGAGGTGCT
CCTCCGCAAAGGGTACACTCAACTCTGTGACTGGTGGAGTGTTGGAGTGATTCTCTTCGAGATGCTGGTG
GGGCAGCCGCCCTTTTTGGCACCTACTCCCACAGAAACCCAGCTGAAGGTGATCAACTGGGAGAACACGC
TCCACATTCCAGCCCAGGTGAAGCTGAGCCCTGAGGCCAGGGACCTCATCACCAAGCTGTGCTGCTCCGC
AGACCACCGCCTGGGGCGGAATGGGGCCGATGACCTGAAGGCCCACCCCTTCTTCAGCGCCATTGACTTC
TCCAGTGACATCCGGAAGCAGCCAGCCCCCTACGTTCCCACCATCAGCCACCCCATGGACACCTCGAATT
TCGACCCCGTAGATGAAGAAAGCCCTTGGAACGATGCCAGCGAAGGTAGCACCAAGGCCTGGGACACACT
CACCTCGCCCAATAACAAGCATCCTGAGCACGCATTTTACGAATTCACCTTCCGAAGGTTCTTTGATGAC
AATGGCTACCCCTTTCGATGCCCAAAGCCTTCAGGAGCAGAAGCTTCACAGGCTGAGAGCTCAGATTTAG
AAAGCTCTGATCTGGTGGATCAGACTGAAGGCTGCCAGCCTGTGTACGTGTAGGACCCAGCTTTCTTGTA
CAAAGTGGTTGATTCGGTACCAGTCGACTCTAGAGGATCCCGGGTGGCATCCCTGTGACCCCTCCCCAGT
GCCTCTCCTGGCCCTGGAAGTTGCCACTCCAGTGCCCACCAGCCTTGTCCTAATAAAATTAAGTTGCATC
ATTTTGTCTGACTAGGTGTCCTTCTATAATATTATGGGGTGGAGGGGGGTGGTATGGAGCAAGGGGCAAG
TTGGGAAGACAACCTGTAGGGCCTGCGGGGTCTATTGGGAACCAAGCTGGAGTGCAGTGGCACAATCTTG
GCTCACTGCAATCTCCGCCTCCTGGGTTCAAGCGATTCTCCTGCCTCAGCCTCCCGAGTTGTTGGGATTC
CAGGCATGCATGACCAGGCTCAGCTAATTTTTGTTTTTTTGGTAGAGACGGGGTTTCACCATATTGGCCA
GGCTGGTCTCCAACTCCTAATCTCAGGTGATCTACCCACCTTGGCCTCCCAAATTGCTGGGATTACAGGC
GTGAACCACTGCTCCCTTCCCTGTCCTTCTGATTTTAAAATAACTATACCAGCAGGAGGACGTCCAGACA
CAGCATAGGCTACCTGGCCATGCCCAACCGGTGGGACATTTGAGTTGCTTGCTTGGCACTGTCCTCTCAT
GCGTTGGGTCCACTCAGTAGATGCCTGTTGAATTGGGTACGCGGCCAGCTTGGCTGTGGAATGTGTGTCA
GTTAGGGTGTGGAAAGTCCCCAGGCTCCCCAGCAGGCAGAAGTATGCAAAGCATGCATCTCAATTAGTCA
GCAACCAGGTGTGGAAAGTCCCCAGGCTCCCCAGCAGGCAGAAGTATGCAAAGCATGCATCTCAATTAGT
CAGCAACCATAGTCCCGCCCCTAACTCCGCCCATCCCGCCCCTAACTCCGCCCAGTTCCGCCCATTCTCC
GCCCCATGGCTGACTAATTTTTTTTATTTATGCAGAGGCCGAGGCCGCCTCGGCCTCTGAGCTATTCCAG
AAGTAGTGAGGAGGCTTTTTTGGAGGCCTAGGCTTTTGCAAAAAGCTCCTCGAGGAACTGAAAAACCAGA
AAGTTAATTCCCTATAGTGAGTCGTATTAAATTCGTAATCATGTCATAGCTGTTTCCTGTGTGAAATTGT
TATCCGCTCACAATTCCACACAACATACGAGCCGGAAGCATAAAGTGTAAAGCCTGGGGTGCCTAATGAG
TGAGCTAACTCACATTAATTGCGTTGCGCTCACTGCCCGCTTTCCAGTCGGGAAACCTGTCGTGCCAGCT
GCATTAATGAATCGGCCAACGCGCGGGGAGAGGCGGTTTGCGTATTGGGCGCTCTTCCGCTTCCTCGCTC
ACTGACTCGCTGCGCTCGGTCGTTCGGCTGCGGCGAGCGGTATCAGCTCACTCAAAGGCGGTAATACGGT
TATCCACAGAATCAGGGGATAACGCAGGAAAGAACATGTGAGCAAAAGGCCAGCAAAAGGCCAGGAACCG
TAAAAAGGCCGCGTTGCTGGCGTTTTTCCATAGGCTCCGCCCCCCTGACGAGCATCACAAAAATCGACGC
TCAAGTCAGAGGTGGCGAAACCCGACAGGACTATAAAGATACCAGGCGTTTCCCCCTGGAAGCTCCCTCG
TGCGCTCTCCTGTTCCGACCCTGCCGCTTACCGGATACCTGTCCGCCTTTCTCCCTTCGGGAAGCGTGGC
GCTTTCTCATAGCTCACGCTGTAGGTATCTCAGTTCGGTGTAGGTCGTTCGCTCCAAGCTGGGCTGTGTG
CACGAACCCCCCGTTCAGCCCGACCGCTGCGCCTTATCCGGTAACTATCGTCTTGAGTCCAACCCGGTAA
GACACGACTTATCGCCACTGGCAGCAGCCACTGGTAACAGGATTAGCAGAGCGAGGTATGTAGGCGGTGC
TACAGAGTTCTTGAAGTGGTGGCCTAACTACGGCTACACTAGAAGAACAGTATTTGGTATCTGCGCTCTG
CTGAAGCCAGTTACCTTCGGAAAAAGAGTTGGTAGCTCTTGATCCGGCAAACAAACCACCGCTGGTAGCG
GTGGTTTTTTTGTTTGCAAGCAGCAGATTACGCGCAGAAAAAAAGGATCTCAAGAAGATCCTTTGATCTT
TTCTACGGGGTCTGACGCTCAGTGGAACGAAAACTCACGTTAAGGGATTTTGGTCATGAGATTATCAAAA
AGGATCTTCACCTAGATCCTTTTAAATTAAAAATGAAGTTTTAAATCAATCTAAAGTATATATGAGTAAA
CTTGGTCTGACAGTTACCAATGCTTAATCAGTGAGGCACCTATCTCAGCGATCTGTCTATTTCGTTCATC
CATAGTTGCCTGACTCCCCGTCGTGTAGATAACTACGATACGGGAGGGCTTACCATCTGGCCCCAGTGCT
GCAATGATACCGCGAGACCCACGCTCACCGGCTCCAGATTTATCAGCAATAAACCAGCCAGCCGGAAGGG
CCGAGCGCAGAAGTGGTCCTGCAACTTTATCCGCCTCCATCCAGTCTATTAATTGTTGCCGGGAAGCTAG
AGTAAGTAGTTCGCCAGTTAATAGTTTGCGCAACGTTGTTGCCATTGCTACAGGCATCGTGGTGTCACGC
TCGTCGTTTGGTATGGCTTCATTCAGCTCCGGTTCCCAACGATCAAGGCGAGTTACATGATCCCCCATGT
TGTGCAAAAAAGCGGTTAGCTCCTTCGGTCCTCCGATCGTTGTCAGAAGTAAGTTGGCCGCAGTGTTATC
ACTCATGGTTATGGCAGCACTGCATAATTCTCTTACTGTCATGCCATCCGTAAGATGCTTTTCTGTGACT
GGTGAGTACTCAACCAAGTCATTCTGAGAATAGTGTATGCGGCGACCGAGTTGCTCTTGCCCGGCGTCAA
TACGGGATAATACCGCGCCACATAGCAGAACTTTAAAAGTGCTCATCATTGGAAAACGTTCTTCGGGGCG
AAAACTCTCAAGGATCTTACCGCTGTTGAGATCCAGTTCGATGTAACCCACTCGTGCACCCAACTGATCT
TCAGCATCTTTTACTTTCACCAGCGTTTCTGGGTGAGCAAAAACAGGAAGGCAAAATGCCGCAAAAAAGG
GAATAAGGGCGACACGGAAATGTTGAATACTCATACTCTTCCTTTTTCAATATTATTGAAGCATTTATCA
GGGTTATTGTCTCATGAGCGGATACATATTTGAATGTATTTAGAAAAATAAACAAATAGGGGTTCCGCGC
ACATTTCCCCGAAAAGTGCCACCTG
[124 nt withheld, positions 7586-7709]
C
[91 nt withheld, positions 7711-7801]
A
[49 nt withheld, positions 7803-7851]
CCTTTGACGTTGGAGTCCACGTTCTTT
[37 nt withheld, positions 7879-7915]
ACCCTATCTCGGTCTATTCTTTTGATTTATAAGGGATTTTGCCGATTTCGGCCTATTGGTTAAAAAATGA
GCTGATTTAACAAAAATTTAACGCGAATTTTAACAAAATATTAACGCTTACAATTT
